Addgene plasmid #76491: PTK6 gRNA (BRDN0001162471)
Purpose: 3rd generation lentiviral gRNA plasmid targeting human PTK6
Depositing lab: John Doench & David Root. Depositing organization: Broad Institute. Publication: Optimized sgRNA design to maximize activity and minimize off-target effects of CRISPR-Cas9. Doench JG, Fusi N, Sullender M, Hegde M, Vaimberg EW, Donovan KF, Smith I, Tothova Z, Wilen C, Orchard R, Virgin HW, Listgarten J, Root DE. Nat Biotechnol. 2016 Jan 18. doi: 10.1038/nbt.3437. PubMed 26780180.
Backbone
  Vector backbone: lentiGuide-Puro
  Backbone manufacturer: Zhang Lab (Addgene plasmid # 52963)
  Vector type: Mammalian Expression, Lentiviral, CRISPR
  Selectable markers: Puromycin
Growth in bacteria
  Bacterial resistance: Ampicillin, 100 μg/mL
  Growth temperature: 37°C
  Growth strain: DH5alpha
  Copy number: High Copy
Gene/Insert
  Gene/Insert name: PTK6 (alt names: PTK6; NM_001256358.1)
  gRNA/shRNA sequence: CGTGGAAGACGTCCCCCGCG
  Species: H. sapiens (human)
  Entrez Gene: PTK6 (a.k.a. BRK)
  Promoter: hU6
  Cloning method: Unknown
  Sequencing primers: 5′ U6-F; 3′ pS2-R
Terms and licenses: Academic/Nonprofit Terms; Industry Terms: Not Available to Industry
Depositor comments: The gRNA was designed to target the following Genbank reference sequence(s): NM_001256358.1,NM_005975.3. Note that this plasmid does NOT contain Cas9. It should be used in conjunction with lentiCas9-Blast (Addgene #52962) or otherwise with cell lines already expressing Cas9. Browse the full kinome gRNA library at http://www.addgene.org/pooled-library/broadgpp-human-kinome/ or visit http://www.broadinstitute.org/rnai/public/ for detailed protocols and information.
How to cite: PTK6 gRNA (BRDN0001162471) was a gift from John Doench & David Root (Addgene plasmid # 76491 ; http://n2t.net/addgene:76491 ; RRID:Addgene_76491)
