[The description below was written by a language model from this plasmid's Addgene catalogue record and pLannotate feature annotations shown in this document.]
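Description:
PTK6 gRNA (BRDN0001162471) is a third-generation lentiviral CRISPR guide plasmid built on the lentiGuide-Puro backbone. It expresses a single guide RNA against human PTK6 (also known as BRK), and the guide was designed against two PTK6 reference transcripts. In bacteria the 8.3 kb plasmid is maintained at high copy from a ColE1/pUC-type origin under ampicillin selection (AmpR). An f1 origin, an SV40 origin and remnants of lac/T7/T3 cloning-vector sequence are also annotated in the backbone.

The lentiviral transfer cassette begins with an RSV promoter fused to a truncated HIV-1 5' LTR, which makes genomic RNA production Tat-independent. This is followed by the Ψ packaging signal with a partial gag fragment and the RRE for Rev-dependent nuclear export. The human U6 RNA polymerase III promoter then drives the PTK6-targeting spacer joined to the Streptococcus pyogenes gRNA scaffold, and a cPPT/CTS element is annotated immediately downstream of the scaffold. Next, the EF-1α core promoter with its intron A expresses puromycin N-acetyltransferase, so transduced mammalian cells can be selected with puromycin. A WPRE enhances transcript expression, and the cassette ends in a self-inactivating ΔU3 3' LTR with an SV40 polyadenylation signal beyond it.

The plasmid does not encode Cas9. It is meant to be packaged into lentivirus and delivered to cells that already express Cas9, or used together with a separate Cas9 vector, to knock out PTK6. It is one clone from a human kinome gRNA collection whose guides were chosen using optimized design rules for high on-target activity and low off-target effects.
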