Features (pLannotate 1.2.2; 29 found; start..end, strand, type, name):
     14..80      +  CDS            small t antigen (fragment): SV40 (simian virus 40) small t antigen
    106..317     +  promoter       EF-1α core promoter: core promoter for human elongation factor EF-1α
    318..1256    +  intron         EF-1α intron A: intron upstream of the start codon of human EF-1α
   1278..1877    +  CDS            PuroR (fragment): puromycin N-acetyltransferase; pac from Streptomyces; confers resistance to puromycin
   1893..2481    +  misc_feature   WPRE: woodchuck hepatitis virus posttranscriptional regulatory element
   2532..2551    +  misc_feature   cPPT/CTS (fragment): central polypurine tract and central termination sequence of HIV-1
   2553..2786    +  LTR            3' LTR (ΔU3): self-inactivating 3' long terminal repeat (LTR) from HIV-1
   2864..2985    +  polyA_signal   SV40 poly(A) signal: SV40 polyadenylation signal
   3025..3160    +  rep_origin     SV40 ori: SV40 origin of replication
   3181..3199    -  promoter       T7 promoter: promoter for bacteriophage T7 RNA polymerase
   3207..3362    +  CDS            lacZα (fragment): LacZα fragment of β-galactosidase; lacZ fragment
   3367..3795    +  rep_origin     f1 ori (sequence partly withheld): f1 bacteriophage origin of replication; arrow indicates direction of (+) strand synthesis
   3848..3952    +  promoter       AmpR promoter: bla
   3953..4813    +  CDS            AmpR: β-lactamase; bla; confers resistance to ampicillin, carbenicillin, and related antibiotics
   4984..5572    +  rep_origin     ori: high-copy-number ColE1/pMB1/pBR322/pUC origin of replication
   5755..5847    +  CDS            lacI (fragment): lac repressor; lacI; The lac repressor binds to the lac operator to inhibit transcription in E. coli. This inhibition can be relieved by adding lactose or isopropyl-β-D-thiogalactopyranoside (IPTG).
   5860..5881    +  protein_bind   CAP binding site: CAP binding activates transcription in the presence of cAMP. E. coli catabolite activator protein
   5896..5926    +  promoter       lac promoter: promoter for the E. coli lac operon
   5934..5950    +  protein_bind   lac operator: The lac repressor binds to the lac operator to inhibit transcription in E. coli. This inhibition can be relieved by adding lactose or isopropyl-β-D-thiogalactopyranoside (IPTG). lac repressor encoded by lacI
   5995..6013    +  promoter       T3 promoter: promoter for bacteriophage T3 RNA polymerase
   6041..6267    +  promoter       RSV promoter: Rous sarcoma virus enhancer/promoter
   6268..6448    +  LTR            5' LTR (truncated): truncated 5' long terminal repeat (LTR) from HIV-1
   6495..6620    +  misc_feature   HIV-1 Ψ: packaging signal of human immunodeficiency virus type 1
   6604..6967    +  CDS            HIV-1 gag (fragment): gag protein from human immunodeficiency virus 1; gag
   7113..7346    +  misc_feature   RRE: The Rev response element (RRE) of HIV-1 allows for Rev-dependent mRNA export from the nucleus to the cytoplasm.
   7723..7749    +  CDS            Rev (fragment): human immunodeficiency virus 1 (HIV-1) Rev protein; rev; enhances nuclear export of unspliced and incompletely spliced viral mRNAs
   7753..7993    +  promoter       U6 promoter: RNA polymerase III promoter for human U6 snRNA
   8023..8098    +  misc_RNA       gRNA scaffold: guide RNA scaffold for the Streptococcus pyogenes CRISPR/Cas9 system
   8154..8271    +  misc_feature   cPPT/CTS: central polypurine tract and central termination sequence of HIV-1
>Addgene plasmid #76491 | PTK6 gRNA (BRDN0001162471) | addgene full sequence | sequence record 185942 | Addgene Assembled Sequence
CCCGGGTGCAAAGATGGATAAAGTTTTAAACAGAGAGGAATCTTTGCAGCTAATGGACCTTCTAGGTCTT
GAAAGGAGTGGGAATTGGCTCCGGTGCCCGTCAGTGGGCAGAGCGCACATCGCCCACAGTCCCCGAGAAG
TTGGGGGGAGGGGTCGGCAATTGATCCGGTGCCTAGAGAAGGTGGCGCGGGGTAAACTGGGAAAGTGATG
TCGTGTACTGGCTCCGCCTTTTTCCCGAGGGTGGGGGAGAACCGTATATAAGTGCAGTAGTCGCCGTGAA
CGTTCTTTTTCGCAACGGGTTTGCCGCCAGAACACAGGTAAGTGCCGTGTGTGGTTCCCGCGGGCCTGGC
CTCTTTACGGGTTATGGCCCTTGCGTGCCTTGAATTACTTCCACCTGGCTGCAGTACGTGATTCTTGATC
CCGAGCTTCGGGTTGGAAGTGGGTGGGAGAGTTCGAGGCCTTGCGCTTAAGGAGCCCCTTCGCCTCGTGC
TTGAGTTGAGGCCTGGCCTGGGCGCTGGGGCCGCCGCGTGCGAATCTGGTGGCACCTTCGCGCCTGTCTC
GCTGCTTTCGATAAGTCTCTAGCCATTTAAAATTTTTGATGACCTGCTGCGACGCTTTTTTTCTGGCAAG
ATAGTCTTGTAAATGCGGGCCAAGATCTGCACACTGGTATTTCGGTTTTTGGGGCCGCGGGCGGCGACGG
GGCCCGTGCGTCCCAGCGCACATGTTCGGCGAGGCGGGGCCTGCGAGCGCGGCCACCGAGAATCGGACGG
GGGTAGTCTCAAGCTGGCCGGCCTGCTCTGGTGCCTGGCCTCGCGCCGCCGTGTATCGCCCCGCCCTGGG
CGGCAAGGCTGGCCCGGTCGGCACCAGTTGCGTGAGCGGAAAGATGGCCGCTTCCCGGCCCTGCTGCAGG
GAGCTCAAAATGGAGGACGCGGCGCTCGGGAGAGCGGGCGGGTGAGTCACCCACACAAAGGAAAAGGGCC
TTTCCGTCCTCAGCCGTCGCTTCATGTGACTCCACGGAGTACCGGGCGCCGTCCAGGCACCTCGATTAGT
TCTCGAGCTTTTGGAGTACGTCGTCTTTAGGTTGGGGGGAGGGGTTTTATGCGATGGAGTTTCCCCACAC
TGAGTGGGTGGAGACTGAAGTTAGGCCAGCTTGGCACTTGATGTAATTCTCCTTGGAATTTGCCCTTTTT
GAGTTTGGATCTTGGTTCATTCTCAAGCCTCAGACAGTGGTTCAAAGTTTTTTTCTTCCATTTCAGGTGT
CGTGACGTACGGCCACCATGACCGAGTACAAGCCCACGGTGCGCCTCGCCACCCGCGACGACGTCCCCAG
GGCCGTACGCACCCTCGCCGCCGCGTTCGCCGACTACCCCGCCACGCGCCACACCGTCGATCCGGACCGC
CACATCGAGCGGGTCACCGAGCTGCAAGAACTCTTCCTCACGCGCGTCGGGCTCGACATCGGCAAGGTGT
GGGTCGCGGACGACGGCGCCGCCGTGGCGGTCTGGACCACGCCGGAGAGCGTCGAAGCGGGGGCGGTGTT
CGCCGAGATCGGCCCGCGCATGGCCGAGTTGAGCGGTTCCCGGCTGGCCGCGCAGCAACAGATGGAAGGC
CTCCTGGCGCCGCACCGGCCCAAGGAGCCCGCGTGGTTCCTGGCCACCGTCGGAGTCTCGCCCGACCACC
AGGGCAAGGGTCTGGGCAGCGCCGTCGTGCTCCCCGGAGTGGAGGCGGCCGAGCGCGCCGGGGTGCCCGC
CTTCCTGGAGACCTCCGCGCCCCGCAACCTCCCCTTCTACGAGCGGCTCGGCTTCACCGTCACCGCCGAC
GTCGAGGTGCCCGAAGGACCGCGCACCTGGTGCATGACCCGCAAGCCCGGTGCCTGAACGCGTTAAGTCG
ACAATCAACCTCTGGATTACAAAATTTGTGAAAGATTGACTGGTATTCTTAACTATGTTGCTCCTTTTAC
GCTATGTGGATACGCTGCTTTAATGCCTTTGTATCATGCTATTGCTTCCCGTATGGCTTTCATTTTCTCC
TCCTTGTATAAATCCTGGTTGCTGTCTCTTTATGAGGAGTTGTGGCCCGTTGTCAGGCAACGTGGCGTGG
TGTGCACTGTGTTTGCTGACGCAACCCCCACTGGTTGGGGCATTGCCACCACCTGTCAGCTCCTTTCCGG
GACTTTCGCTTTCCCCCTCCCTATTGCCACGGCGGAACTCATCGCCGCCTGCCTTGCCCGCTGCTGGACA
GGGGCTCGGCTGTTGGGCACTGACAATTCCGTGGTGTTGTCGGGGAAATCATCGTCCTTTCCTTGGCTGC
TCGCCTGTGTTGCCACCTGGATTCTGCGCGGGACGTCCTTCTGCTACGTCCCTTCGGCCCTCAATCCAGC
GGACCTTCCTTCCCGCGGCCTGCTGCCGGCTCTGCGGCCTCTTCCGCGTCTTCGCCTTCGCCCTCAGACG
AGTCGGATCTCCCTTTGGGCCGCCTCCCCGCGTCGACTTTAAGACCAATGACTTACAAGGCAGCTGTAGA
TCTTAGCCACTTTTTAAAAGAAAAGGGGGGACTGGAAGGGCTAATTCACTCCCAACGAAGACAAGATCTG
CTTTTTGCTTGTACTGGGTCTCTCTGGTTAGACCAGATCTGAGCCTGGGAGCTCTCTGGCTAACTAGGGA
ACCCACTGCTTAAGCCTCAATAAAGCTTGCCTTGAGTGCTTCAAGTAGTGTGTGCCCGTCTGTTGTGTGA
CTCTGGTAACTAGAGATCCCTCAGACCCTTTTAGTCAGTGTGGAAAATCTCTAGCAGTACGTATAGTAGT
TCATGTCATCTTATTATTCAGTATTTATAACTTGCAAAGAAATGAATATCAGAGAGTGAGAGGAACTTGT
TTATTGCAGCTTATAATGGTTACAAATAAAGCAATAGCATCACAAATTTCACAAATAAAGCATTTTTTTC
ACTGCATTCTAGTTGTGGTTTGTCCAAACTCATCAATGTATCTTATCATGTCTGGCTCTAGCTATCCCGC
CCCTAACTCCGCCCATCCCGCCCCTAACTCCGCCCAGTTCCGCCCATTCTCCGCCCCATGGCTGACTAAT
TTTTTTTATTTATGCAGAGGCCGAGGCCGCCTCGGCCTCTGAGCTATTCCAGAAGTAGTGAGGAGGCTTT
TTTGGAGGCCTAGGGACGTACCCAATTCGCCCTATAGTGAGTCGTATTACGCGCGCTCACTGGCCGTCGT
TTTACAACGTCGTGACTGGGAAAACCCTGGCGTTACCCAACTTAATCGCCTTGCAGCACATCCCCCTTTC
GCCAGCTGGCGTAATAGCGAAGAGGCCCGCACCGATCGCCCTTCCCAACAGTTGCGCAGCCTGAATGGCG
AATGGG
[124 nt withheld, positions 3367-3490]
C
[91 nt withheld, positions 3492-3582]
A
[49 nt withheld, positions 3584-3632]
CCTTTGACGTTGGAGTCCACGTTCTTT
[37 nt withheld, positions 3660-3696]
ACCCTATCTCGGTCTATTCTTTTGATTTATAAGGGATTTTGCCGATTTCGGCCTATTGGTTAAAAAATGA
GCTGATTTAACAAAAATTTAACGCGAATTTTAACAAAATATTAACGCTTACAATTTAGGTGGCACTTTTC
GGGGAAATGTGCGCGGAACCCCTATTTGTTTATTTTTCTAAATACATTCAAATATGTATCCGCTCATGAG
ACAATAACCCTGATAAATGCTTCAATAATATTGAAAAAGGAAGAGTATGAGTATTCAACATTTCCGTGTC
GCCCTTATTCCCTTTTTTGCGGCATTTTGCCTTCCTGTTTTTGCTCACCCAGAAACGCTGGTGAAAGTAA
AAGATGCTGAAGATCAGTTGGGTGCACGAGTGGGTTACATCGAACTGGATCTCAACAGCGGTAAGATCCT
TGAGAGTTTTCGCCCCGAAGAACGTTTTCCAATGATGAGCACTTTTAAAGTTCTGCTATGTGGCGCGGTA
TTATCCCGTATTGACGCCGGGCAAGAGCAACTCGGTCGCCGCATACACTATTCTCAGAATGACTTGGTTG
AGTACTCACCAGTCACAGAAAAGCATCTTACGGATGGCATGACAGTAAGAGAATTATGCAGTGCTGCCAT
AACCATGAGTGATAACACTGCGGCCAACTTACTTCTGACAACGATCGGAGGACCGAAGGAGCTAACCGCT
TTTTTGCACAACATGGGGGATCATGTAACTCGCCTTGATCGTTGGGAACCGGAGCTGAATGAAGCCATAC
CAAACGACGAGCGTGACACCACGATGCCTGTAGCAATGGCAACAACGTTGCGCAAACTATTAACTGGCGA
ACTACTTACTCTAGCTTCCCGGCAACAATTAATAGACTGGATGGAGGCGGATAAAGTTGCAGGACCACTT
CTGCGCTCGGCCCTTCCGGCTGGCTGGTTTATTGCTGATAAATCTGGAGCCGGTGAGCGTGGGTCTCGCG
GTATCATTGCAGCACTGGGGCCAGATGGTAAGCCCTCCCGTATCGTAGTTATCTACACGACGGGGAGTCA
GGCAACTATGGATGAACGAAATAGACAGATCGCTGAGATAGGTGCCTCACTGATTAAGCATTGGTAACTG
TCAGACCAAGTTTACTCATATATACTTTAGATTGATTTAAAACTTCATTTTTAATTTAAAAGGATCTAGG
TGAAGATCCTTTTTGATAATCTCATGACCAAAATCCCTTAACGTGAGTTTTCGTTCCACTGAGCGTCAGA
CCCCGTAGAAAAGATCAAAGGATCTTCTTGAGATCCTTTTTTTCTGCGCGTAATCTGCTGCTTGCAAACA
AAAAAACCACCGCTACCAGCGGTGGTTTGTTTGCCGGATCAAGAGCTACCAACTCTTTTTCCGAAGGTAA
CTGGCTTCAGCAGAGCGCAGATACCAAATACTGTTCTTCTAGTGTAGCCGTAGTTAGGCCACCACTTCAA
GAACTCTGTAGCACCGCCTACATACCTCGCTCTGCTAATCCTGTTACCAGTGGCTGCTGCCAGTGGCGAT
AAGTCGTGTCTTACCGGGTTGGACTCAAGACGATAGTTACCGGATAAGGCGCAGCGGTCGGGCTGAACGG
GGGGTTCGTGCACACAGCCCAGCTTGGAGCGAACGACCTACACCGAACTGAGATACCTACAGCGTGAGCT
ATGAGAAAGCGCCACGCTTCCCGAAGGGAGAAAGGCGGACAGGTATCCGGTAAGCGGCAGGGTCGGAACA
GGAGAGCGCACGAGGGAGCTTCCAGGGGGAAACGCCTGGTATCTTTATAGTCCTGTCGGGTTTCGCCACC
TCTGACTTGAGCGTCGATTTTTGTGATGCTCGTCAGGGGGGCGGAGCCTATGGAAAAACGCCAGCAACGC
GGCCTTTTTACGGTTCCTGGCCTTTTGCTGGCCTTTTGCTCACATGTTCTTTCCTGCGTTATCCCCTGAT
TCTGTGGATAACCGTATTACCGCCTTTGAGTGAGCTGATACCGCTCGCCGCAGCCGAACGACCGAGCGCA
GCGAGTCAGTGAGCGAGGAAGCGGAAGAGCGCCCAATACGCAAACCGCCTCTCCCCGCGCGTTGGCCGAT
TCATTAATGCAGCTGGCACGACAGGTTTCCCGACTGGAAAGCGGGCAGTGAGCGCAACGCAATTAATGTG
AGTTAGCTCACTCATTAGGCACCCCAGGCTTTACACTTTATGCTTCCGGCTCGTATGTTGTGTGGAATTG
TGAGCGGATAACAATTTCACACAGGAAACAGCTATGACCATGATTACGCCAAGCGCGCAATTAACCCTCA
CTAAAGGGAACAAAAGCTGGAGCTGCAAGCTTAATGTAGTCTTATGCAATACTCTTGTAGTCTTGCAACA
TGGTAACGATGAGTTAGCAACATGCCTTACAAGGAGAGAAAAAGCACCGTGCATGCCGATTGGTGGAAGT
AAGGTGGTACGATCGTGCCTTATTAGGAAGGCAACAGACGGGTCTGACATGGATTGGACGAACCACTGAA
TTGCCGCATTGCAGAGATATTGTATTTAAGTGCCTAGCTCGATACATAAACGGGTCTCTCTGGTTAGACC
AGATCTGAGCCTGGGAGCTCTCTGGCTAACTAGGGAACCCACTGCTTAAGCCTCAATAAAGCTTGCCTTG
AGTGCTTCAAGTAGTGTGTGCCCGTCTGTTGTGTGACTCTGGTAACTAGAGATCCCTCAGACCCTTTTAG
TCAGTGTGGAAAATCTCTAGCAGTGGCGCCCGAACAGGGACTTGAAAGCGAAAGGGAAACCAGAGGAGCT
CTCTCGACGCAGGACTCGGCTTGCTGAAGCGCGCACGGCAAGAGGCGAGGGGCGGCGACTGGTGAGTACG
CCAAAAATTTTGACTAGCGGAGGCTAGAAGGAGAGAGATGGGTGCGAGAGCGTCAGTATTAAGCGGGGGA
GAATTAGATCGCGATGGGAAAAAATTCGGTTAAGGCCAGGGGGAAAGAAAAAATATAAATTAAAACATAT
AGTATGGGCAAGCAGGGAGCTAGAACGATTCGCAGTTAATCCTGGCCTGTTAGAAACATCAGAAGGCTGT
AGACAAATACTGGGACAGCTACAACCATCCCTTCAGACAGGATCAGAAGAACTTAGATCATTATATAATA
CAGTAGCAACCCTCTATTGTGTGCATCAAAGGATAGAGATAAAAGACACCAAGGAAGCTTTAGACAAGAT
AGAGGAAGAGCAAAACAAAAGTAAGACCACCGCACAGCAAGCGGCCGCTGATCTTCAGACCTGGAGGAGG
AGATATGAGGGACAATTGGAGAAGTGAATTATATAAATATAAAGTAGTAAAAATTGAACCATTAGGAGTA
GCACCCACCAAGGCAAAGAGAAGAGTGGTGCAGAGAGAAAAAAGAGCAGTGGGAATAGGAGCTTTGTTCC
TTGGGTTCTTGGGAGCAGCAGGAAGCACTATGGGCGCAGCGTCAATGACGCTGACGGTACAGGCCAGACA
ATTATTGTCTGGTATAGTGCAGCAGCAGAACAATTTGCTGAGGGCTATTGAGGCGCAACAGCATCTGTTG
CAACTCACAGTCTGGGGCATCAAGCAGCTCCAGGCAAGAATCCTGGCTGTGGAAAGATACCTAAAGGATC
AACAGCTCCTGGGGATTTGGGGTTGCTCTGGAAAACTCATTTGCACCACTGCTGTGCCTTGGAATGCTAG
TTGGAGTAATAAATCTCTGGAACAGATTTGGAATCACACGACCTGGATGGAGTGGGACAGAGAAATTAAC
AATTACACAAGCTTAATACACTCCTTAATTGAAGAATCGCAAAACCAGCAAGAAAAGAATGAACAAGAAT
TATTGGAATTAGATAAATGGGCAAGTTTGTGGAATTGGTTTAACATAACAAATTGGCTGTGGTATATAAA
ATTATTCATAATGATAGTAGGAGGCTTGGTAGGTTTAAGAATAGTTTTTGCTGTACTTTCTATAGTGAAT
AGAGTTAGGCAGGGATATTCACCATTATCGTTTCAGACCCACCTCCCAACCCCGAGGGGACCCAGAGAGG
GCCTATTTCCCATGATTCCTTCATATTTGCATATACGATACAAGGCTGTTAGAGAGATAATTAGAATTAA
TTTGACTGTAAACACAAAGATATTAGTACAAAATACGTGACGTAGAAAGTAATAATTTCTTGGGTAGTTT
GCAGTTTTAAAATTATGTTTTAAAATGGACTATCATATGCTTACCGTAACTTGAAAGTATTTCGATTTCT
TGGCTTTATATATCTTGTGGAAAGGACGAAACACCGCGTGGAAGACGTCCCCCGCGGTTTTAGAGCTAGA
AATAGCAAGTTAAAATAAGGCTAGTCCGTTATCAACTTGAAAAAGTGGCACCGAGTCGGTGCTTTTTTAA
GCTTGGCGTAACTAGATCTTGAGACAAATGGCAGTATTCATCCACAATTTTAAAAGAAAAGGGGGGATTG
GGGGGTACAGTGCAGGGGAAAGAATAGTAGACATAATAGCAACAGACATACAAACTAAAGAATTACAAAA
ACAAATTACAAAAATTCAAAATTTTCGGGTTTATTACAGGGACAGCAGAGATCCACTTTGGCGCCGGCTC
GAGGGGG
