>Addgene plasmid #76491 | PTK6 gRNA (BRDN0001162471) | depositor partial sequence | sequence record 143951 | Target Sequence
CGTGGAAGACGTCCCCCGCG
