>Addgene plasmid #76491 | PTK6 gRNA (BRDN0001162471) | addgene partial sequence | sequence record 185941 | hU6-F
GTAGAAAGTAATAATTTCTTGGGTAGTTTGCAGTTTTAAAATTATGTTTTAAAATGGACTATCATATGCT
TACCGTAACTTGAAAGTATTTCGATTTCTTGGCTTTATATATCTTGTGGAAAGGACGAAACACCGCGTGG
AAGACGTCCCCCGCGGTTTTAGAGCTAGAAATAGCAAGTTAAAATAAGGCTAGTCCGTTATCAACTTGAA
AAAGTGGCACCGAGTCGGTGCTTTTTTAAGCTTGGCGTAACTAGATCTTGAGACAAATGGCAGTATTCAT
CCACAATTTTAAAAGAAAAGGGGGGATTGGGGGGTACAGTGCAGGGGAAAGAATAGTAGACATAATAGCA
ACAGACATACAAACTAAAGAATTACAAAAACAAATTACAAAAATTCAAAATTTTCGGGTTTATTACAGGG
ACAGCAGAGATCCACTTTGGCGCCGGCTCGAGGGGGCCCGGGTGCAAAGATGGATAAAGTTTTAAACAGA
GAGGAATCTTTGCAGCTAATGGACCTTCTAGGTCTTGAAAGGAGTGGGAATTGGCTCCGGTGCCCGTCAG
TGGGCAGAGC
